Addgene plasmid #100486: pCMV_mEm_4GS_LF82_779
Purpose: Mammalian expression of E. coli LF82_779 CDS fused to mEmerald
Depositing lab: Alan Huett. Depositing organization: University of Nottingham. Publication: A multi-phenotypic imaging screen to identify bacterial effectors by exogenous expression in a HeLa cell line. Collins A, Huett A. Sci Data. 2018 May 15;5:180081. doi: 10.1038/sdata.2018.81. PubMed 29762554.
Backbone
  Vector backbone: pCMV
  Backbone size w/o insert (bp): 4502
  Vector type: Mammalian Expression
Growth in bacteria
  Bacterial resistance: Ampicillin, 100 μg/mL
  Growth temperature: 37°C
  Growth strain: XL1 Blue
  Copy number: High Copy
Gene/Insert
  Gene/Insert name: LF82_779
  Insert size (bp): 177
  Promoter: CMV
  Tag / fusion protein: mEmerald (N terminal on backbone)
  Cloning method: Ligation Independent Cloning
  Sequencing primers: 5′ ACTTCTGCTCTAAAAGCTGCGG; 3′ CACTGCATTCTAGTTGTGGTTTGTC
Terms and licenses: Academic/Nonprofit Terms; Industry Terms: Not Available to Industry
How to cite: pCMV_mEm_4GS_LF82_779 was a gift from Alan Huett (Addgene plasmid # 100486 ; http://n2t.net/addgene:100486 ; RRID:Addgene_100486)
