[The description below was written by a language model from this plasmid's Addgene catalogue record and pLannotate feature annotations shown in this document.]
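Description:
pCMV_mEm_4GS_LF82_779 is a mammalian expression plasmid built on a pCMV backbone for producing a small open reading frame from Escherichia coli strain LF82, designated LF82_779, as a fluorescent fusion protein. It is maintained in E. coli through a high-copy ColE1/pUC-type origin of replication and selected with ampicillin via the β-lactamase gene and its native promoter. Short remnants of lac regulatory elements, lacZα, a pUC-type cloning site, rop and bom also appear in the annotation. These look like leftovers of the plasmid's cloning-vector ancestry rather than functional parts of the design.

The expression cassette spans the numbering origin of the circular sequence. The human cytomegalovirus immediate-early enhancer and promoter drive transcription through a modified SV40 intron, which supplies splice sites that generally improve mRNA processing, into the mEmerald coding sequence. mEmerald is a rapidly maturing monomeric green fluorescent protein that sits at the N terminus of the fusion. The "4GS" in the name suggests a glycine-serine linker between mEmerald and the insert, though the record does not describe it explicitly. The 177 bp LF82_779 insert, introduced by ligation-independent cloning, follows downstream, and an SV40 polyadenylation signal terminates the transcript. The automated annotation labels part of the insert region as a fragment of yeiG from E. coli K-12, and a short hit to a Tet-responsive promoter at the start of the sequence is probably a homology artefact. No mammalian selection marker is annotated, which suits transient transfection. The plasmid comes from a collection used in an imaging screen that expressed candidate bacterial effectors in HeLa cells, allowing their localisation and cellular phenotypes to be scored.
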