Features (pLannotate 1.2.2; 18 found; start..end, strand, type, name):
      1..25      +  promoter       TRE3GV promoter (fragment): 3rd-generation Tet-responsive promoter that can be activated by binding of Tet-On® 3G, optimized for retroviral and lentiviral vectors
    134..230     +  intron         SV40 intron: modified SV40 intron with splice donor and acceptor sites
    291..1007    +  CDS            mEmerald: mEmerald is a basic (constitutively fluorescent) green fluorescent protein published in 1998, derived from Aequorea victoria. It is reported to be a very rapidly-maturing monomer with moderate acid sensitivity.
   1175..1249    +  CDS            yeiG (fragment): SFGH2_ECOLI - Experimental evidence at protein level: Swiss-Prot protein existence level 1. Serine hydrolase involved in the detoxification of formaldehyde. Hydrolyzes S-formylglutathione to glutathione and formate. Shows also esterase activity against alpha-naphthyl acetate, lactoylglutathione, palmitoyl-CoA and several pNP-esters of short chain fatty acids. From Escherichia coli (strain K12).
   1280..1414    -  polyA_signal   SV40 poly(A) signal: SV40 polyadenylation signal
   1549..1565    -  protein_bind   lac operator: The lac repressor binds to the lac operator to inhibit transcription in E. coli. This inhibition can be relieved by adding lactose or isopropyl-β-D-thiogalactopyranoside (IPTG). lac repressor encoded by lacI
   1573..1603    -  promoter       lac promoter: promoter for the E. coli lac operon
   1618..1639    -  protein_bind   CAP binding site: CAP binding activates transcription in the presence of cAMP. E. coli catabolite activator protein
   1652..1744    -  CDS            lacI (fragment): lac repressor; lacI; The lac repressor binds to the lac operator to inhibit transcription in E. coli. This inhibition can be relieved by adding lactose or isopropyl-β-D-thiogalactopyranoside (IPTG).
   1927..2515    -  rep_origin     ori: high-copy-number ColE1/pMB1/pBR322/pUC origin of replication
   2686..3546    -  CDS            AmpR: β-lactamase; bla; confers resistance to ampicillin, carbenicillin, and related antibiotics
   3547..3651    -  promoter       AmpR promoter: bla
   3746..3781    +  CDS            rop (fragment): Rop protein, which maintains plasmids at low copy number; rop
   3883..3982    +  misc_feature   bom (fragment): basis of mobility region from pBR322
   3988..4143    -  CDS            lacZα (fragment): LacZα fragment of β-galactosidase; lacZ fragment
   4149..4169    -  misc_feature   MCS (fragment): pUC18/19 multiple cloning site
   4168..4471    +  enhancer       CMV enhancer: human cytomegalovirus immediate early enhancer
   4472..4675    +  promoter       CMV promoter: human cytomegalovirus (CMV) immediate early promoter
>Addgene plasmid #100486 | pCMV_mEm_4GS_LF82_779 | addgene full sequence | sequence record 210522 | Addgene NGS Result
TAGTGAACCGTCAGATCGCCTGGAGACGCCATCCACGCTGTTTTGACCTCCATAGAAGACACCGGGACCG
ATCCAGCCTCCGGACTCTAGAGGATCCGGTACTAGAGGAACTGAAAAACCAGAAAGTTAACTGGTAAGTT
TAGTCTTTTTGTCTTTTATTTCAGGTCCCGGATCCGGTGGTGGTGCAAATCAAAGAACTGCTCCTCAGTG
GATGTTGCCTTTACTTCTAGGCCTGTACGGAAGTGTTACTTCTGCTCTAAAAGCTGCGGAATTGTACCCG
CGGGCCCACCATGGTGAGCAAGGGCGAGGAGCTGTTCACCGGGGTGGTGCCCATCCTGGTCGAGCTGGAC
GGCGACGTAAACGGCCACAAGTTCAGCGTGTCCGGCGAGGGCGAGGGCGATGCCACCTACGGCAAGCTGA
CCCTGAAGTTCATCTGCACCACCGGCAAGCTGCCCGTGCCCTGGCCCACCCTCGTGACCACCTTGACCTA
CGGCGTGCAGTGCTTCGCCCGCTACCCCGACCACATGAAGCAGCACGACTTCTTCAAGTCCGCCATGCCC
GAAGGCTACGTCCAGGAGCGCACCATCTTCTTCAAGGACGACGGCAACTACAAGACCCGCGCCGAGGTGA
AGTTCGAGGGCGACACCCTGGTGAACCGCATCGAGCTGAAGGGCATCGACTTCAAGGAGGACGGCAACAT
CCTGGGGCACAAGCTGGAGTACAACTACAACAGCCACAAGGTCTATATCACCGCCGACAAGCAGAAGAAC
GGCATCAAGGTGAACTTCAAGACCCGCCACAACATCGAGGACGGCAGCGTGCAGCTCGCCGACCACTACC
AGCAGAACACCCCCATCGGCGACGGCCCCGTGCTGCTGCCCGACAACCACTACCTGAGCACCCAGTCCAA
GCTGAGCAAAGACCCCAACGAGAAGCGCGATCACATGGTCCTGCTGGAGTTCGTGACCGCCGCCGGGATC
ACTCTCGGCATGGACGAGCTGTACAAGCGAATTGGTGGAGGGGGCGGTTCCGGTGGCGGAGGTTCCCGAA
TTCGTCGACGGAGATCTGATATGTTAAAACATCGTTATGCAAATACGGAAGTGAAAGTTACTCACAGCAC
ATTGAATAAACGGTATGATGAAGAAATTGCAAACAACACAACAAGGAGCCACGCATGGAAATGCTCGAAG
AGCACCGCTGTTTTGAAGGCTGGCAGCAACGCTGGCGACACGACTCCAGTACCTTGAATCGGTACCCTCG
AGAAGCTTGCGGCCGCGGGGATCCAGACATGATAAGATACATTGATGAGTTTGGACAAACCACAACTAGA
ATGCAGTGAAAAAAATGCTTTATTTGTGAAATTTGTGATGCTATTGCTTTATTTGTAACCATTATAAGCT
GCAATAAACAAGTTAACAACAACAATTGCATTCATTTTATGTTTCAGGTTCAGGGGGAGGTGTGGGAGGT
TTTTTCGGATCCTCTAGAGTCGATCTGCAGGCATGCTAGCTTGGCGTAATCATGGTCATAGCTGTTTCCT
GTGTGAAATTGTTATCCGCTCACAATTCCACACAACATACGAGCCGGAAGCATAAAGTGTAAAGCCTGGG
GTGCCTAATGAGTGAGCTAACTCACATTAATTGCGTTGCGCTCACTGCCCGCTTTCCAGTCGGGAAACCT
GTCGTGCCAGCTGCATTAATGAATCGGCCAACGCGCGGGGAGAGGCGGTTTGCGTATTGGGCGCTCTTCC
GCTTCCTCGCTCACTGACTCGCTGCGCTCGGTCGTTCGGCTGCGGCGAGCGGTATCAGCTCACTCAAAGG
CGGTAATACGGTTATCCACAGAATCAGGGGATAACGCAGGAAAGAACATGTGAGCAAAAGGCCAGCAAAA
GGCCAGGAACCGTAAAAAGGCCGCGTTGCTGGCGTTTTTCCATAGGCTCCGCCCCCCTGACGAGCATCAC
AAAAATCGACGCTCAAGTCAGAGGTGGCGAAACCCGACAGGACTATAAAGATACCAGGCGTTTCCCCCTG
GAAGCTCCCTCGTGCGCTCTCCTGTTCCGACCCTGCCGCTTACCGGATACCTGTCCGCCTTTCTCCCTTC
GGGAAGCGTGGCGCTTTCTCATAGCTCACGCTGTAGGTATCTCAGTTCGGTGTAGGTCGTTCGCTCCAAG
CTGGGCTGTGTGCACGAACCCCCCGTTCAGCCCGACCGCTGCGCCTTATCCGGTAACTATCGTCTTGAGT
CCAACCCGGTAAGACACGACTTATCGCCACTGGCAGCAGCCACTGGTAACAGGATTAGCAGAGCGAGGTA
TGTAGGCGGTGCTACAGAGTTCTTGAAGTGGTGGCCTAACTACGGCTACACTAGAAGAACAGTATTTGGT
ATCTGCGCTCTGCTGAAGCCAGTTACCTTCGGAAAAAGAGTTGGTAGCTCTTGATCCGGCAAACAAACCA
CCGCTGGTAGCGGTGGTTTTTTTGTTTGCAAGCAGCAGATTACGCGCAGAAAAAAAGGATCTCAAGAAGA
TCCTTTGATCTTTTCTACGGGGTCTGACGCTCAGTGGAACGAAAACTCACGTTAAGGGATTTTGGTCATG
AGATTATCAAAAAGGATCTTCACCTAGATCCTTTTAAATTAAAAATGAAGTTTTAAATCAATCTAAAGTA
TATATGAGTAAACTTGGTCTGACAGTTACCAATGCTTAATCAGTGAGGCACCTATCTCAGCGATCTGTCT
ATTTCGTTCATCCATAGTTGCCTGACTCCCCGTCGTGTAGATAACTACGATACGGGAGGGCTTACCATCT
GGCCCCAGTGCTGCAATGATACCGCGAGACCCACGCTCACCGGCTCCAGATTTATCAGCAATAAACCAGC
CAGCCGGAAGGGCCGAGCGCAGAAGTGGTCCTGCAACTTTATCCGCCTCCATCCAGTCTATTAATTGTTG
CCGGGAAGCTAGAGTAAGTAGTTCGCCAGTTAATAGTTTGCGCAACGTTGTTGCCATTGCTACAGGCATC
GTGGTGTCACGCTCGTCGTTTGGTATGGCTTCATTCAGCTCCGGTTCCCAACGATCAAGGCGAGTTACAT
GATCCCCCATGTTGTGCAAAAAAGCGGTTAGCTCCTTCGGTCCTCCGATCGTTGTCAGAAGTAAGTTGGC
CGCAGTGTTATCACTCATGGTTATGGCAGCACTGCATAATTCTCTTACTGTCATGCCATCCGTAAGATGC
TTTTCTGTGACTGGTGAGTACTCAACCAAGTCATTCTGAGAATAGTGTATGCGGCGACCGAGTTGCTCTT
GCCCGGCGTCAATACGGGATAATACCGCGCCACATAGCAGAACTTTAAAAGTGCTCATCATTGGAAAACG
TTCTTCGGGGCGAAAACTCTCAAGGATCTTACCGCTGTTGAGATCCAGTTCGATGTAACCCACTCGTGCA
CCCAACTGATCTTCAGCATCTTTTACTTTCACCAGCGTTTCTGGGTGAGCAAAAACAGGAAGGCAAAATG
CCGCAAAAAAGGGAATAAGGGCGACACGGAAATGTTGAATACTCATACTCTTCCTTTTTCAATATTATTG
AAGCATTTATCAGGGTTATTGTCTCATGAGCGGATACATATTTGAATGTATTTAGAAAAATAAACAAATA
GGGGTTCCGCGCACATTTCCCCGAAAAGTGCCACCTGACGTCTAAGAAACCATTATTATCATGACATTAA
CCTATAAAAATAGGCGTATCACGAGGCCCTTTCGTCTCGCGCGTTTCGGTGATGACGGTGAAAACCTCTG
ACACATGCAGCTCCCGGAGACGGTCACAGCTTGTCTGTAAGCGGATGCCGGGAGCAGACAAGCCCGTCAG
GGCGCGTCAGCGGGTGTTGGCGGGTGTCGGGGCTGGCTTAACTATGCGGCATCAGAGCAGATTGTACTGA
GAGTGCACCATATGCGGTGTGAAATACCGCACAGATGCGTAAGGAGAAAATACCGCATCAGGCGCCATTC
GCCATTCAGGCTGCGCAACTGTTGGGAAGGGCGATCGGTGCGGGCCTCTTCGCTATTACGCCAGCTGGCG
AAAGGGGGATGTGCTGCAAGGCGATTAAGTTGGGTAACGCCAGGGTTTTCCCAGTCACGACGTTGTAAAA
CGACGGCCAGTGAGTTCGAGCTTGCATGCCTGCAGGTCGTTACATAACTTACGGTAAATGGCCCGCCTGG
CTGACCGCCCAACGACCCCCGCCCATTGACGTCAATAATGACGTATGTTCCCATAGTAACGCCAATAGGG
ACTTTCCATTGACGTCAATGGGTGGAGTATTTACGGTAAACTGCCCACTTGGCAGTACATCAAGTGTATC
ATATGCCAAGTACGCCCCCTATTGACGTCAATGACGGTAAATGGCCCGCCTGGCATTATGCCCAGTACAT
GACCTTATGGGACTTTCCTACTTGGCAGTACATCTACGTATTAGTCATCGCTATTACCATGGTGATGCGG
TTTTGGCAGTACATCAATGGGCGTGGATAGCGGTTTGACTCACGGGGATTTCCAAGTCTCCACCCCATTG
ACGTCAATGGGAGTTTGTTTTGGCACCAAAATCAACGGGACTTTCCAAAATGTCGTAACAACTCCGCCCC
ATTGACGCAAATGGGCGGTAGGCGTGTACGGTGGGAGGTCTATATAAGCAGAGCTCGTT
