>Addgene plasmid #100486 | pCMV_mEm_4GS_LF82_779 | depositor partial sequence | sequence record 183788 | Sequence across LF82 gene insert region
CTCGGCATGGACGAGCTGTACAAGCGAATTGGTGGAGGGGGCGGTTCCGGTGGCGGAGGTTCCCGAATTC
GTCGACGGAGATCTGATATGTTAAAACATCGTTATGCAAATACGGAAGTGAAAGTTACTCACAGCACATT
GAATAAACGGTATGATGAAGAAATTGCAAACAACACAACAAGGAGCCACGCATGGAAATGCTCGAAGAGC
ACCGCTGTTTTGAAGGCTGGCAGCAACGCTGGCGACACGACTCCAGTACCTTGAATCGGTACCCTCGAGA
AGCTTGCGGCCGCGGGGATCCAGACATGATAAGATACATTGATGAGTTTGGACAAACCACAACTAGAATG
CAGTGAAAAAAATGCTTTATTTGTGAAATTTGTGATGCTATTGCTTTATTTGTAACCATTATAAGCTGCA
ATAAACAAGTTAACAACAACAATTGCATTCATTTTATGTTTCAGGTTCAGGGGGAGGTGTGGGAGGTTTT
TTCGGATCCTCTAGAGTCGATCTGCAGGCATGCTAGCTTGGCGTAATCATGGTCATAGCTGTTTCCTGTG
TGAAATTGTTATCCGCTCACAATTCCACACAACATACGAGCCGGAAGCATAAAGTGTAAAGCCTGGGGTG
CCTAATGAGTGAGCTAACTCACATTAATTGCGTTGCGCTCACTGCCCGCTTTCCAGTCGGGAAACCTGTC
GTGCCAGCTGCATTAATGAATCGGCCAACGCGCGGGGAGAGGCGGTTTGCGTATTGGGCGCTCTTCCGCT
TCCTCGCTCACTGACTCGCTGCGCTCGGTCGTTCGGCTGCGGCGAGCGGTATCAGCTCACTCAAAGGCGG
TAATACGGTTATCCACAGAATCNNNNATAACGCAGGAAAGAACATGTGAGCAAAANGNCAGCAAAAGGNC
AGGAACCGTAAAAAGGCCNCGTTGCTGGCGTTTTTCCATNGGCTCCGCCCCCCTGACNAGCATCACAAAA
ATCGACNCTCAAGTCANAAGNTGGCGAANCC
